Addgene plasmid #188552: pMpGE_En03-gR085
Purpose: Gateway entry vector for sgRNA targeted to MpIGPD.Transient expression of sgRNA targeted to MpIGPD in Marchantia polymorpha.
Depositing lab: Yutaka Kodama. Depositing organization: Utsunomiya University. Publication: Selection of a histidine auxotrophic Marchantia polymorpha strain with an auxotrophic selective marker. Fukushima T, Kodama Y. Plant Biotechnol (Tokyo). 2022 Dec 25;39(4):345-354. doi: 10.5511/plantbiotechnology.22.0810a. Epub 2022 Nov 26. PubMed 37283617.
Backbone
  Vector backbone: pMpGE_En03
  Vector type: CRISPR ; Entry Vector
Growth in bacteria
  Bacterial resistance: Kanamycin, 50 μg/mL
  Growth temperature: 37°C
  Growth strain: DH5alpha
  Copy number: Unknown
Gene/Insert
  Gene/Insert name: gR085
  gRNA/shRNA sequence: cctgctgcgatcacacaatggtt
  Species: M. polymorpha
Terms and licenses: Academic/Nonprofit Terms; Industry Terms: Not Available to Industry
How to cite: pMpGE_En03-gR085 was a gift from Yutaka Kodama (Addgene plasmid # 188552 ; http://n2t.net/addgene:188552 ; RRID:Addgene_188552)
