[The description below was written by a language model from this plasmid's Addgene catalogue record and pLannotate feature annotations shown in this document.]
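Description:
pMpGE_En03-gR085 is a small (about 3.2 kb) Gateway entry vector built on the pMpGE_En03 backbone for CRISPR/Cas9 genome editing in the liverwort Marchantia polymorpha. It is propagated in E. coli through a high-copy ColE1/pUC-type origin and selected with kanamycin via an aminoglycoside phosphotransferase (KanR) gene. Upstream of the cloning region sit rrnB T1 and T2 terminators, which in Gateway entry backbones insulate the insert from read-through transcription. Short lacI and lacZα fragments and a T7 promoter outside attL2 appear to be backbone remnants rather than functional parts of the payload.

The payload lies between the attL1 and attL2 recombination sites. It consists of the guide designated gR085, directed against the M. polymorpha gene MpIGPD, joined to the Streptococcus pyogenes Cas9 gRNA scaffold to give a complete single guide RNA. Roughly 550 nt between attL1 and the scaffold are unannotated. This region presumably holds the promoter driving the sgRNA along with the spacer itself, but neither the catalogue fields nor the feature table identifies that promoter. No Cas9 coding sequence is present, so the nuclease must come from another construct.

Because the sgRNA cassette is flanked by attL sites, it can be moved by an LR reaction into an attR-containing destination vector, such as a binary vector for plant transformation. The record also lists direct use of the plasmid for transient sgRNA expression in Marchantia. The associated work concerns selecting a histidine-auxotrophic M. polymorpha strain for use with an auxotrophic selectable marker, which is consistent with this guide serving to disrupt MpIGPD.
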