Features (pLannotate 1.2.2; 10 found; start..end, strand, type, name):
    121..213     +  CDS            lacI (fragment): lac repressor; lacI; The lac repressor binds to the lac operator to inhibit transcription in E. coli. This inhibition can be relieved by adding lactose or isopropyl-β-D-thiogalactopyranoside (IPTG).
    268..295     -  terminator     rrnB T2 terminator: transcription terminator T2 from the E. coli rrnB gene
    427..470     +  terminator     rrnB T1 terminator: Escherichia coli rrnB; transcription terminator T1 from the E. coli rrnB gene
    517..553     -  CDS            lacZα (fragment): LacZα fragment of β-galactosidase; lacZ fragment
    569..668     +  protein_bind   attL1: mutant version of attL; recombination site for the Gateway® LR reaction LR Clonase™
   1221..1296    +  misc_RNA       gRNA scaffold: guide RNA scaffold for the Streptococcus pyogenes CRISPR/Cas9 system
   1338..1437    -  protein_bind   attL2: mutant version of attL; recombination site for the Gateway® LR reaction LR Clonase™
   1455..1473    -  promoter       T7 promoter: promoter for bacteriophage T7 RNA polymerase
   1607..2416    +  CDS            KanR: aminoglycoside phosphotransferase; aph(3')-Ia; confers resistance to kanamycin in bacteria or G418 (Geneticin®) in eukaryotes
   2563..3151    +  rep_origin     ori: high-copy-number ColE1/pMB1/pBR322/pUC origin of replication
>Addgene plasmid #188552 | pMpGE_En03-gR085 | addgene full sequence | sequence record 373575 | Addgene NGS Result
CTTTCCTGCGTTATCCCCTGATTCTGTGGATAACCGTATTACCGCCTTTGAGTGAGCTGATACCGCTCGC
CGCAGCCGAACGACCGAGCGCAGCGAGTCAGTGAGCGAGGAAGCGGAAGAGCGCCCAATACGCAAACCGC
CTCTCCCCGCGCGTTGGCCGATTCATTAATGCAGCTGGCACGACAGGTTTCCCGACTGGAAAGCGGGCAG
TGAGCGCAACGCAATTAATACGCGTACCGCTAGCCAGGAAGAGTTTGTAGAAACGCAAAAAGGCCATCCG
TCAGGATGGCCTTCTGCTTAGTTTGATGCCTGGCAGTTTATGGCGGGCGTCCTGCCCGCCACCCTCCGGG
CCGTTGCTTCACAACGTTCAAATCCGCTCCCGGCGGATTTGTCCTACTCAGGAGAGCGTTCACCGACAAA
CAACAGATAAAACGAAAGGCCCAGTCTTCCGACTGAGCCTTTCGTTTTATTTGATGCCTGGCAGTTCCCT
ACTCTCGCGTTAACGCTAGCATGGATGTTTTCCCAGTCACGACGTTGTAAAACGACGGCCAGTCTTAAGC
TCGGGCCCCAAATAATGATTTTATTTTGACTGATAGTGACCTGTTCGTTGCAACAAATTGATGAGCAATG
CTTTTTTATAATGCCAACTTTGTACAAAAAAGCAGGCTCCGCGGCCGCCCCCTTGTAACGTGAGACTACT
ACACTCCTCAACGCAAGTTCTATCTCATATCTCTGCAAGAGCTTATTCCAAGAAACTTTCTTGTGCTTCT
ATGCATGCCCAGGTACCTTAAGTCGCGCGCATAGTCACTTCACAGCCTTTTCAGTTCTCCCTTTGATGGC
TCAGAGTGACGCAACTGCACAAAAATAAGAAAAAAGTCGAAGCGTCACGAGAGATGTATCCGGCTAGTTT
CCTTGGAGTTCGGATTGCTCTCTTTCTCTGTCTCCCCGAACCATATGGAATTTATGAACTGCTGTTCACT
AGTCAGTCACTTGTTTCAGAACTTTTGAGTGGTCGATTTATCCACCTTCTTGTTTCTTCCTGGGTCCAGA
ATCTGACTTCTTGAGACAACAAACAGTGCACAGTGGATCGAAGAATGACCACAGTTGAGACACGTGGCGC
TGGCCTCATTTATTGCACCATACGTTTAGTGAAGAACTGAATAATGGTGGATATAAAGCAGAGTTGCACC
CAGCCTCTCGCCTGCTGCGATCACACAATGGTTTTAGAGCTAGAAATAGCAAGTTAAAATAAGGCTAGTC
CGTTATCAACTTGAAAAAGTGGCACCGAGTCGGTGCTTTTTTTCTAGTATCGGGAATTCTAAAGGGTGGG
CGCGCCGACCCAGCTTTCTTGTACAAAGTTGGCATTATAAGAAAGCATTGCTTATCAATTTGTTGCAACG
AACAGGTCACTATCAGTCAAAATAAAATCATTATTTGCCATCCAGCTGATATCCCCTATAGTGAGTCGTA
TTACATGGTCATAGCTGTTTCCTGGCAGCTCTGGCCCGTGTCTCAAAATCTCTGATGTTACATTGCACAA
GATAAAAATATATCATCATGAACAATAAAACTGTCTGCTTACATAAACAGTAATACAAGGGGTGTTATGA
GCCATATTCAACGGGAAACGTCGAGGCCGCGATTAAATTCCAACATGGATGCTGATTTATATGGGTATAA
ATGGGCTCGCGATAATGTCGGGCAATCAGGTGCGACAATCTATCGCTTGTATGGGAAGCCCGATGCGCCA
GAGTTGTTTCTGAAACATGGCAAAGGTAGCGTTGCCAATGATGTTACAGATGAGATGGTCAGACTAAACT
GGCTGACGGAATTTATGCCTCTTCCGACCATCAAGCATTTTATCCGTACTCCTGATGATGCATGGTTACT
CACCACTGCGATCCCCGGAAAAACAGCATTCCAGGTATTAGAAGAATATCCTGATTCAGGTGAAAATATT
GTTGATGCGCTGGCAGTGTTCCTGCGCCGGTTGCATTCGATTCCTGTTTGTAATTGTCCTTTTAACAGCG
ATCGCGTATTTCGTCTCGCTCAGGCGCAATCACGAATGAATAACGGTTTGGTTGATGCGAGTGATTTTGA
TGACGAGCGTAATGGCTGGCCTGTTGAACAAGTCTGGAAAGAAATGCATAAACTTTTGCCATTCTCACCG
GATTCAGTCGTCACTCATGGTGATTTCTCACTTGATAACCTTATTTTTGACGAGGGGAAATTAATAGGTT
GTATTGATGTTGGACGAGTCGGAATCGCAGACCGATACCAGGATCTTGCCATCCTATGGAACTGCCTCGG
TGAGTTTTCTCCTTCATTACAGAAACGGCTTTTTCAAAAATATGGTATTGATAATCCTGATATGAATAAA
TTGCAGTTTCATTTGATGCTCGATGAGTTTTTCTAATCAGAATTGGTTAATTGGTTGTAACACTGGCAGA
GCATTACGCTGACTTGACGGGACGGCGCAAGCTCATGACCAAAATCCCTTAACGTGAGTTACGCGTCGTT
CCACTGAGCGTCAGACCCCGTAGAAAAGATCAAAGGATCTTCTTGAGATCCTTTTTTTCTGCGCGTAATC
TGCTGCTTGCAAACAAAAAAACCACCGCTACCAGCGGTGGTTTGTTTGCCGGATCAAGAGCTACCAACTC
TTTTTCCGAAGGTAACTGGCTTCAGCAGAGCGCAGATACCAAATACTGTTCTTCTAGTGTAGCCGTAGTT
AGGCCACCACTTCAAGAACTCTGTAGCACCGCCTACATACCTCGCTCTGCTAATCCTGTTACCAGTGGCT
GCTGCCAGTGGCGATAAGTCGTGTCTTACCGGGTTGGACTCAAGACGATAGTTACCGGATAAGGCGCAGC
GGTCGGGCTGAACGGGGGGTTCGTGCACACAGCCCAGCTTGGAGCGAACGACCTACACCGAACTGAGATA
CCTACAGCGTGAGCTATGAGAAAGCGCCACGCTTCCCGAAGGGAGAAAGGCGGACAGGTATCCGGTAAGC
GGCAGGGTCGGAACAGGAGAGCGCACGAGGGAGCTTCCAGGGGGAAACGCCTGGTATCTTTATAGTCCTG
TCGGGTTTCGCCACCTCTGACTTGAGCGTCGATTTTTGTGATGCTCGTCAGGGGGGCGGAGCCTATGGAA
AAACGCCAGCAACGCGGCCTTTTTACGGTTCCTGGCCTTTTGCTGGCCTTTTGCTCACATGTT
